>Addgene plasmid #184604 | pCIS.MTRIA-ENK | addgene full sequence | sequence record 364868 | Addgene Partial NGS Result
CGTTACATAACTTACGGTAAATGGCCCGCCTGGCTGACCGCCCAACGACCCCCGCCCATTGACGTCAATA
ATGACGTATGTTCCCATAGTAACGCCAATAGGGACTTTCCATTGACGTCAATGGGTGGAGTATTTACGGT
AAACTGCCCACTTGGCAGTACATCAAGTGTATCATATGCCAAGTACGCCCCCTATTGACGTCAATGACGG
TAAATGGCCCGCCTGGCATTATGCCCAGTACATGACCTTATGGGACTTTCCTACTTGGCAGTACATCTAC
GTATTAGTCATCGCTATTACCATGGTCGAGGTGAGCCCCACGTTCTGCTTCACTCTCCCCATCTCCCCCC
CCTCCCCACCCCCAATTTTGTATTTATTTATTTTTTAATTATTTTGTGCAGCGATGGGGGCGGGGGGGGG
GGGGGSGCGCGCCAGGCGGGGCGGGGCGGGGCGAGGGGCGGGGCGGGGCGAGGCGGAGAGGTGCGGCGGC
AGCCAATCAGAGCGGCGCGCTCCGAAAGTTTCCTTTTATGGCGAGGCGGCGGCGGCGGCGGCCCTATAAA
AAGCGAAGCGCGCGGCGGGCGGGAGTCGCTGCGCGCTGCCTTCGCCCCGTGCCCCGCTCCGCCGCCGCCT
CGCGCCGCCCGCCCCGGCTCTGACTGACCGCGTTACTCCCACAGGTGAGCGGGCGGGACGGCCCTTCTCC
TCCGGGCTGTAATTAGCGCTTGGTTTAATGACGGCTTGTTTCTTTTCTGTGGCTGCGTGAAAGCCTTGAG
GGGCTCCGGGAGGGCCCTTTGTGCGGGGGGAGCGGCTCGGGGGGTGCGTGCGTGTGTGTGTGCGTGGGGA
GCGCCGCGTGCGGCTCCGCGCTGCCCGGCGGCTGTGAGCGCTGCGGGCGCGGCGCGGGGCTTTGTGCGCT
CCGCAGTGTGCGCGAGGGGAGCGCGGCCGGGGGCGGTGCCCCGCGGTGCGGGGGGGGCTGCGAGGGGAAC
AAAGGCTGCGTGCGGGGTGTGTGCGTGGGGGGGTGAGCAGGGGGTGTGGGCGCGTCGGTCGGGCTGCAAC
CCCCCCTGCACCCCCCTCCCCGAGTTGCTGAGCACGGCCCGGCTTCGGGTGCGGGGCTCCGTACGGGGCG
TGGCGCGGGGCTCGCCGTGCCGGGCGGGGGGTGGCGGCAGGTGGGGGTGCCGGGCGGGGCGGGGCCGCCT
CGGGCCGGGGAGGGCTCGGGGGAGGGGCGCGGCGGCCCCCGGAGCGCCGGCGGCTGTCGAGGCGCGGCGA
GCCGCAGCCATTGCCTTTTATGGTAATCGTGCGAGAGGGCGCAGGGACTTCCTTTGTCCCAAATCTGTGC
GGAGCCGAAATCTGGGAGGCGCCGCCGCACCCCCTCTAGCGGGCGCGGGGCGAAGCGGTGCGGCGCCGGC
AGGAAGGAAATGGGCGGGGAGGGCCTTCGTGCGTCGCCGCGCCGCCGTCCCCTTCTCCCTCTCCAGCCTC
GGGGCTGTCCGCGGGGGGACGGCTGCCTTCGGGGGGGACGGGGCAGGGCGGGGTTCGGCTTCTGGCGTGT
GACCGGCGGCTCTAGAGCCTCTGCTAACCATGTTCATGCCTTCTTCTTTTTCCTACAGCTCCTGGGCAAC
GTGCTGGTTATTGTGCTGTCTCATCATTTTGGCAAAGGATTCCTCGAGACCATGGAGCCGTCCGTCATTC
CCGGTGCTGACATACCCGACCTTTACTCCATTAACCCGTTTAATGTCACTTTTCCCGACGACGTTTTGAG
TTTCGTTCCTGATGGGAGGAACTACACCGAACCTAACCCGGTAAAGAGCCCCGCGGGAATCATCATCGCC
ATTTCCATCACCGCTCTTTACTCCGTTATCTGCGTTGTGGGACTCTTAGGAAACATCCTAGTGATGTACG
GGGTGGTCAGATACACCAAGCTGAAAACTGCCACCAACATCTACATCTTCAATTTGGCCCTGGCAGATGC
ACTGGCTACTAGTACACTTCCATTCCAGAGCACCAAGTATTTAATGAACACCTGGCCCTTCGGTGAGCTC
CTTTGCAAAGTGGTCATAGCCATAGACTACTACAATATGTTTACCAGTATCTTCACTCTCACTATGATGA
GCGTGGACCGTTACATTGCTGTGTGCCACCCTGTGAGAGCACTGGAGTTTCGTACCCCGATCAAGGCCAA
AATAATCAATGTGTGCATCTGGATCCTCTCCTCCGCTGTTGGAGTGCCAATCATGATTATGGCAGTCACT
AGAGTGACAAATCAGAATACAACAGTCTGCATGCTGAAGTTCCCTGATCCAGACTGGTACTGGGACACAG
TCACAAAGATCTGTGTGTTTATCTTTGCATTTGTGGTACCAGTCCTAGTCATAACAATCTGCTATGGTCT
GATGTGCTACAAAATATGGCGAAATTTCAAAGGGAAATTAAACGTCTATATCAAGGCCGACAAGCAGAAG
AACGGCATCAAGGCGAACTTCCACATCCGCCACAACATCGAGGACGGCGGCGTGCAGCTCGCCTACCACT
ACCAGCAGAACACCCCCATCGGCGACGGCCCCGTGCTGCTGCCCGACAACCACTACCTGAGCGTGCAGAC
CAAACTTTCGAAAGACCCCAACGAGAAGCGCGATCACATGGTCCTGCTGGAGTTCGTGACCGCCGCCGGG
ATCACTCTCGGCATGGACGAGCTGTACAAGGGCGGTACCGGAGGGATGATGGTGAGAAAGGGCGAGGAGC
TGTTCACCGGGGTGGTGCCCATCCTGGTCGAGCTGGACGGCGACGTAAACGGCCACAAGTTCAGCGTGTC
CGGCGAGGGTGAGGGCGATGCCACCTACGGCAAGCTGACCCTGAAGTTCATCTGCACCACCGGCAAGCTG
CCCGTGCCCTGGCCCACCCTCGTGACCACCCTGACCTACGGCGTGCAGTGCTTCAGCCGCTACCCCGACC
ACATGAAGCAGCACGACTTCTTCAAGTCCGCCATGCCCGAAGGCTACATCCAGGAGCGCACCATCTTCTT
CAAGGACGACGGCCACTACAAGACCCGCGCCGAGGTGAAGTTCGAGGGCGACACCCTGGTGAACCGCATC
GAGCTGAAGGGCATCGACTTCAAGGAGGACGGCAACATCCTGGGGCACAAGCTGGAGTACAACTCAGTAA
TCTCCAAGGCAAAGATACGCACAGTGAAAATGGTTTTGGTTGTTGTGGCTGCCTTCATTATCTGCTGGAC
ACCAATTCACATCTTCATCATTGTGAAAACACTGGTTGACATCAACCAAAAGAACCCCTTCGTGATTGCT
AGCTGGCACTTGTGCATCGCACTTGGTTATACCAACAGCAGCCTCAATCCTGTGCTTTATGCTTTCTTGG
ATGAGAATTTCAAGAGATGCTTCCGAGACTTTTGCCTACCATTCAGAACAAGGGCTGACCAGAGTAATCT
GAACCGAGCAAGGAATGCCACAAGGGAGCCAGTTTCAGTTTGTGCCCCTTCGGATACAGGAAAGAAGCCG
GTATGAGAATTCCTGCAGCCCGGGGGATCCACTAGTTCTAGAGCGGCCGCTTCACTCCTCAGGTGCAGGC
TGCCTATCAGAAGGTGGTGGCTGGTGTGGCCAATGCCCTGGCTCACAAATACCACTGAGATCTTTTTCCC
TCTGCCAAAAATTATGGGGACATCATGAAGCCCCTTGAGCATCTGACTTCTGGCTAATAAAGGAAATTTA
TTTTCATTGCAATAGTGTGTTGGAATTTTTTGTGTCTCTCACTCGGAAGGACATATGGGAGGGCAAATCA
TTTAAAACATCAGAATGAGTATTTGGTTTAGAGTTTGGCAACATATGCCCATATGCTGGCTGCCATGAAC
AAAGGTTGGCTATAAAGAGGTCATCAGTATATGAAACAGCCCCCTGCTGTCCATTCCTTATTCCATAGAA
AAGCCTTGACTTGAGGTTAGATTTTTTTTATATTTTGTTTTGTGTTATTTTTTTCTTTAACATCCCTAAA
ATTTTCCTTACATGTTTTACTAGCCAGATTTTTCCTCCTCTCCTGACTACTCCCAGTCATAGCTGTCCCT
CTTCTCTTATGAAGATCCCTCGACCTGGAGCTCCAGCTTTTGTTCCCTTTAGTGAGGGTTAATTTCGAGC
TTGGCGTAATCATGGTCATAGCTGTTTCCTGTGTGAAATTGTTATCCGCTCACAATTCCACACAACATAC
GAGCCGGAAGCATAAAGTGTAAAGCCTGGGGTGCCTAATGAGTGAGCTAACTCACATTAATTGCGTTGCG
CTCACTGCCCGCTTTCCAGTCGGGAAACCTGTCGTGCCAGCTGCATTAATGAATCGGCCAACGCGCGGGG
AGAGGCGGTTTGCGTATTGGGCGCTCTTCCGCTTCCTCGCTCACTGACTCGCTGCGCTCGGTCGTTCGGC
TGCGGCGAGCGGTATCAGCTCACTCAAAGGCGGTAATACGGTTATCCACAGAATCAGGGGATAACGCAGG
AAAGAACATGTGAGCAAAAGGCCAGCAAAAGGCCAGGAACCGTAAAAAGGCCGCGTTGCTGGCGTTTTTC
CATAGGCTCCGCCCCCCTGACGAGCATCACAAAAATCGACGCTCAAGTCAGAGGTGGCGAAACCCGACAG
GACTATAAAGATACCAGGCGTTTCCCCCTGGAAGCTCCCTCGTGCGCTCTCCTGTTCCGACCCTGCCGCT
TACCGGATACCTGTCCGCCTTTCTCCCTTCGGGAAGCGTGGCGCTTTCTCATAGCTCACGCTGTAGGTAT
CTCAGTTCGGTGTAGGTCGTTCGCTCCAAGCTGGGCTGTGTGCACGAACCCCCCGTTCAGCCCGACCGCT
GCGCCTTATCCGGTAACTATCGTCTTGAGTCCAACCCGGTAAGACACGACTTATCGCCACTGGCAGCAGC
CACTGGTAACAGGATTAGCAGAGCGAGGTATGTAGGCGGTGCTACAGAGTTCTTGAAGTGGTGGCCTAAC
TACGGCTACACTAGAAGAACAGTATTTGGTATCTGCGCTCTGCTGAAGCCAGTTACCTTCGGAAAAAGAG
TTGGTAGCTCTTGATCCGGCAAACAAACCACCGCTGGTAGCGGTGGTTTTTTTGTTTGCAAGCAGCAGAT
TACGCGCAGAAAAAAAGGATCTCAAGAAGATCCTTTGATCTTTTCTACGGGGTCTGACGCTCAGTGGAAC
GAAAACTCACGTTAAGGGATTTTGGTCATGAGATTATCAAAAAGGATCTTCACCTAGATCCTTTTAAATT
AAAAATGAAGTTTTAAATCAATCTAAAGTATATATGAGTAAACTTGGTCTGACAGTTACCAATGCTTAAT
CAGTGAGGCACCTATCTCAGCGATCTGTCTATTTCGTTCATCCATAGTTGCCTGACTCCCCGTCGTGTAG
ATAACTACGATACGGGAGGGCTTACCATCTGGCCCCAGTGCTGCAATGATACCGCGAGACCCACGCTCAC
CGGCTCCAGATTTATCAGCAATAAACCAGCCAGCCGGAAGGGCCGAGCGCAGAAGTGGTCCTGCAACTTT
ATCCGCCTCCATCCAGTCTATTAATTGTTGCCGGGAAGCTAGAGTAAGTAGTTCGCCAGTTAATAGTTTG
CGCAACGTTGTTGCCATTGCTACAGGCATCGTGGTGTCACGCTCGTCGTTTGGTATGGCTTCATTCAGCT
CCGGTTCCCAACGATCAAGGCGAGTTACATGATCCCCCATGTTGTGCAAAAAAGCGGTTAGCTCCTTCGG
TCCTCCGATCGTTGTCAGAAGTAAGTTGGCCGCAGTGTTATCACTCATGGTTATGGCAGCACTGCATAAT
TCTCTTACTGTCATGCCATCCGTAAGATGCTTTTCTGTGACTGGTGAGTACTCAACCAAGTCATTCTGAG
AATAGTGTATGCGGCGACCGAGTTGCTCTTGCCCGGCGTCAATACGGGATAATACCGCGCCACATAGCAG
AACTTTAAAAGTGCTCATCATTGGAAAACGTTCTTCGGGGCGAAAACTCTCAAGGATCTTACCGCTGTTG
AGATCCAGTTCGATGTAACCCACTCGTGCACCCAACTGATCTTCAGCATCTTTTACTTTCACCAGCGTTT
CTGGGTGAGCAAAAACAGGAAGGCAAAATGCCGCAAAAAAGGGAATAAGGGCGACACGGAAATGTTGAAT
ACTCATACTCTTCCTTTTTCAATATTATTGAAGCATTTATCAGGGTTATTGTCTCATGAGCGGATACATA
TTTGAATGTATTTAGAAAAATAAACAAATAGGGGTTCCGCGCACATTTCCCCGAAAAGTGCCACCTG
[124 nt withheld, positions 6298-6421]
C
[91 nt withheld, positions 6423-6513]
A
[49 nt withheld, positions 6515-6563]
CCTTTGACGTTGGAGTCCACGTTCTTT
[37 nt withheld, positions 6591-6627]
ACCCTATCTCGGTCTATTCTTTTGATTTATAAGGGATTTTGCCGATTTCGGCCTATTGGTTAAAAAATGA
GCTGATTTAACAAAAATTTAACGCGAATTTTAACAAAATATTAACGCTTACAATTTCCATTCGCCATTCA
GGCTGCGCAACTGTTGGGAAGGGCGATCGGTGCGGGCCTCTTCGCTATTACGCCAGCTGGCGAAAGGGGG
ATGTGCTGCAAGGCGATTAAGTTGGGTAACGCCAGGGTTTTCCCAGTCACGACGTTGTAAAACGACGGCC
AGTGAATTGTAATACGACTCACTATAGGGCGAATTGGGTACCTAGTAATCAATTACGGGGTCATTAGTTC
ATAGCCCATATATGGAGTTCCG
Features (pLannotate 1.2.2; 20 found; start..end, strand, type, name):
      1..304     +  enhancer       CMV enhancer: human cytomegalovirus immediate early enhancer
    306..581     +  promoter       chicken β-actin promoter: No description available
    582..1598    +  intron         chimeric intron: chimera between introns from chicken β-actin and rabbit β-globin
   1662..2384    +  CDS            OPRD1 (fragment): OPRD_HUMAN - Also known as OPRD. Experimental evidence at protein level: Swiss-Prot protein existence level 1. G-protein coupled receptor that functions as receptor for endogenous enkephalins and for a subset of other opioids. Ligand binding causes a conformation change that triggers signaling via guanine nucleotide-binding proteins (G proteins) and modulates the activity of down-stream effectors, such as adenylate cyclase. Signaling leads to the inhibition of adenylate cyclase activity. Inhibits neurotransmitter release by reducing calcium ion currents and increasing potassium ion conductance
   2421..3143    +  CDS            cEGFP: cEGFP is a basic (constitutively fluorescent) green fluorescent protein published in 2008, derived from Aequorea victoria.
   3507..3550    -  misc_feature   MCS (fragment): pBluescript multiple cloning site
   3551..3625    +  CDS            HBB (fragment): HBB_PONPY - Experimental evidence at transcript level: Swiss-Prot protein existence level 2. Involved in oxygen transport from the lung to the various peripheral tissues. From Pongo pygmaeus (Bornean orangutan).
   3696..3751    +  polyA_signal   β-globin poly(A) signal: rabbit β-globin polyadenylation signal (Gil and Proudfoot, 1987)
   4106..4124    -  promoter       T3 promoter: promoter for bacteriophage T3 RNA polymerase
   4169..4185    -  protein_bind   lac operator: The lac repressor binds to the lac operator to inhibit transcription in E. coli. This inhibition can be relieved by adding lactose or isopropyl-β-D-thiogalactopyranoside (IPTG). lac repressor encoded by lacI
   4193..4223    -  promoter       lac promoter: promoter for the E. coli lac operon
   4238..4259    -  protein_bind   CAP binding site: CAP binding activates transcription in the presence of cAMP. E. coli catabolite activator protein
   4272..4364    -  CDS            lacI (fragment): lac repressor; lacI; The lac repressor binds to the lac operator to inhibit transcription in E. coli. This inhibition can be relieved by adding lactose or isopropyl-β-D-thiogalactopyranoside (IPTG).
   4547..5135    -  rep_origin     ori: high-copy-number ColE1/pMB1/pBR322/pUC origin of replication
   5306..6166    -  CDS            AmpR: β-lactamase; bla; confers resistance to ampicillin, carbenicillin, and related antibiotics
   6167..6271    -  promoter       AmpR promoter: bla
   6298..6726    +  rep_origin     f1 ori (sequence partly withheld): f1 bacteriophage origin of replication; arrow indicates direction of (+) strand synthesis
   6757..6914    -  CDS            lacZα (fragment): LacZα fragment of β-galactosidase; lacZ fragment
   6917..6935    +  promoter       T7 promoter: promoter for bacteriophage T7 RNA polymerase
   6950..6999    +  enhancer       CMV enhancer (fragment): human cytomegalovirus immediate early enhancer
