[The description below was written by a language model from this plasmid's Addgene catalogue record and pLannotate feature annotations shown in this document.]
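Description:
pCIS.MTRIA-ENK is a mammalian expression plasmid built on the pCIS backbone that encodes MTRIA-ENK, a synthetic, genetically encoded fluorescent sensor for the opioid peptide enkephalin. It is maintained in E. coli as a high-copy plasmid through a ColE1/pUC-type origin and selected with ampicillin via the β-lactamase gene. The backbone also carries pBluescript-derived remnants, including an f1 origin, T7 and T3 promoters, lac promoter/operator elements and lacZα and multiple cloning site fragments, which play no part in mammalian expression.

The sensor is driven by the CAG promoter, annotated here as its three components: the CMV immediate-early enhancer, the chicken β-actin promoter and a chimeric β-actin/β-globin intron, which together give strong constitutive expression in many mammalian cell types. The 1,845 bp insert, cloned between XhoI and EcoRI sites, is annotated as a fragment of the human δ-opioid receptor (OPRD1), a G-protein-coupled receptor for endogenous enkephalins, followed by a GFP-derived sequence annotated as cEGFP. The stretch between the end of that annotation and the downstream cloning-site remnant is unannotated. Given the insert size, it plausibly encodes the remainder of the receptor, consistent with a design in which a fluorescent protein is inserted within the receptor so that ligand-induced conformational change alters fluorescence, although the record does not spell out this architecture. Rabbit β-globin sequence and its polyadenylation signal terminate the transcript.

The construct is intended for expressing the sensor in mammalian cells to detect enkephalin optically, and it comes from work that developed a related sensor for extracellular oxytocin. The sequence record is labelled a partial NGS result.
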