Addgene plasmid #184604: pCIS.MTRIA-ENK
Purpose: For expression of a fluorescent sensor for enkephalin in mammalian cells
Depositing lab: Hiroshi Hibino & Daisuke Ino. Depositing organization: The University of Osaka. Publication: A fluorescent sensor for real-time measurement of extracellular oxytocin dynamics in the brain. Ino D, Tanaka Y, Hibino H, Nishiyama M. Nat Methods. 2022 Sep 22. pii: 10.1038/s41592-022-01597-x. doi: 10.1038/s41592-022-01597-x. PubMed 36138174.
Backbone
  Vector backbone: pCIS
  Vector type: Mammalian Expression
Growth in bacteria
  Bacterial resistance: Ampicillin, 100 μg/mL
  Growth temperature: 37°C
  Growth strain: DH5alpha
  Copy number: High Copy
Gene/Insert
  Gene/Insert name: MTRIA-ENK (alt name: ENK biosensor)
  Species: Synthetic
  Insert size (bp): 1845
  Promoter: CAG promoter
  Cloning method: Restriction Enzyme; 5′ cloning site XhoI (unknown if destroyed); 3′ cloning site EcoRI (unknown if destroyed)
Terms and licenses: Academic/Nonprofit Terms; Industry Terms: Not Available to Industry
Depositor comments: Please visit https://doi.org/10.1101/2021.07.30.454450 for bioRxiv preprint.
How to cite: pCIS.MTRIA-ENK was a gift from Hiroshi Hibino & Daisuke Ino (Addgene plasmid # 184604 ; http://n2t.net/addgene:184604 ; RRID:Addgene_184604)
